>Addgene plasmid #180729 | pMYT076 | addgene full sequence | sequence record 369732 | Addgene NGS Result
GCACGACTGCCGTTGTCGAAGCCACCAAGTCCAAAGTAACGGCATGGACTCATGTCTTCGACTGAAGACA
TTGTAAGCTCTGCAGTGACACTAGTGTACTGCTTGAGACGTAGCCAGCTGAGACCCAGACGAGCACCAAA
TACCCGCTGGACTGTTGTGATATGCCATATATGCAGTGGTGTTCGCCGGCGCTGGTTCCGGCTGTCTTGC
TTAGTTGTGAGTCGCCAGGCAGTCATCGGTATGATCTGTACATGATTCGTCAGTGTGAGCACCACTGACG
AGCAGATTTCGCGGCCGCAGTACAGCTCTAGGTCTATAAAAAAAAAAATTGGTTAAAGAAAAAATATACA
GGTTTGTATATAGAATCATTAATTAAAAAGATAATAGTATAAAACACATCAGATAAACAAAAGTTTGCCC
AATAAAATTATATTTTCCATCAACCAGCTACTTGTACAACTCATCCATACCACCAGTAGAATGTCTACCT
TCTGATCTTTCGTACTGTTCAACAACGGTGTAATCTTCGTTGTGAGAGGTGATATCCAATTTTCTATCAA
CGTTATAAGCACCAGGCATTTGAACTGGCTTTTTGGCCTTGTAAGTAGTCTTAAAATCAGCCAAGTATCT
ACCACCGTCTTTCAATCTCAAGGCCATCTTAATATCACCTTTCAAAACACCATCCTCTGGATATAATCTT
TCAGTAGAAGCTTCCCATCCCATAGTCTTTTTTTGCATAACAGGACCATCTGGTGGGAAATTAGTACCTC
TTAACTTAACCTTGTAGATCAAGGTGCCATCTTCCAATGAAGTATCTTGAGTAACAGTAACGGCACCACC
ATCTTCAAAATTCATGACTCTTTCCCACTTGAAACCCTCTGGAAATGATTGCTTATAATAATCTGGGATA
TCAGCTGGGTGTTTTGTAAAAGCTCTTGAACCGTACATAAATTGTGGAGACAAAATATCCCAAGAGAATG
GCAAAGGACCACCTTTTGTAACCTTCAATTTAGCAGTTTGTGTACCTTCGTATGGTCTACCCTCACCTTC
ACCCTCAATTTCAAATTCGTGACCGTTCATAGAACCTTCCATGTGAACCTTGAATCTCATAAATTCTTTG
ATGACGGCTTCACCTTTAGACACCATTTTAATTGTTTGTGTGTGTGTGTTTTCGAAACTAAGTTCTTGGG
GTTTTAAAATCAATAAGAATTAAAATAGAATAACTATAAAATAAGAAGTGTAAAGGAGTTATAGTTTTAT
GAGTTTATGATCGATAGTTGTCGTCTTTATATATTTATTAATCAAACAGGGGGATGATTTGTGGAAACTG
GAGACAACCTTTTTTTCAGTTTTTTCCAACCCAGAGAGTTAGAAGGTAATAGAAGGTGTGAGAAAATAGA
CAGACACGTAGGTCGATTGCCTTGTGTCAGCTTTTTGCTCCAGTCAGTTTGCATCACTCCATTGATTTTT
TTCAGGAAGCCAGATTAAAAAGCGCGATCCGAGATATTTAGTGGATGCTGGAAAAGGGACCGCTCACCCA
GACATTCGGAATGTGGCCTGTGGCTGCCGTAACCCGCTCAATGAGAAGTCGGGTTACTAATGGCAGGTGA
AAGATGAATGTATAAACGCAGAAAGGCCCACCCGAAGGTGAGCCAGTGTGACTCTAGTAGAGAGCGTTCA
CCGACAAACAACAGATAAAACGAAAGGCCCAGTCTTTCGACTGAGCCTTTCGTTTTATTTGATGCCTGGT
CACTTATACAGTTCGTCCATGCCGCCGGTGCTGTGGCGACCCTCGCTACGCTCATATTGCTCAACCACGG
TATAATCCTCGTTGTGGCTGGTAATATCCAGTTTACGGTCAACGTTGTACGCACCCGGCATTTGCACCGG
TTTCTTCGCTTTATAGGTGGTCTTAAAATCCGCCAGGTAACGGCCACCGTCCTTCAGACGCAGCGCCATT
TTGATATCACCCTTCAGCACGCCATCTTCCGGATACAGACGCTCGGTGCTCGCTTCCCAACCCATCGTTT
TCTTCTGCATAACCGGACCATCCGGCGGAAAGTTGGTGCCACGCAGTTTCACCTTGTAAATCAGGGTGCC
ATCCTCCAGGCTGGTGTCCTGGGTAACGGTCACCGCGCCACCATCTTCGAAGTTCATAACACGCTCCCAT
TTAAAACCTTCCGGGAAGCTTTGCTTATAGTAATCCGGAATGTCCGCCGGGTGTTTGGTAAACGCACGGC
TGCCATACATGAACTGCGGGCTCAGGATGTCCCAGCTGAACGGCAGCGGGCCACCCTTGGTCACTTTCAG
CTTCGCGGTCTGGGTGCCTTCGTACGGACGACCCTCGCCTTCACCCTCGATCTCGAACTCGTGACCGTTC
ATGCTACCCTCCATGTGAACCTTAAAACGCATAAACTCCTTGATAACCGCCTCGCCTTTGCTAACCATCT
AGTATTTCTCCTCTTTCTCTAGTAGCTAAGATCCGAACCTGCCGTTTCTTGAGTTGCCGCGATGTTAAGA
AAACATTCATAAATTAAATGTGAATTGCCGCACACATTATTAAATAAGATTTACAAAATGTTCAAAATGA
CGCATGAAATCACGTTTCACTTTCGCGGCCGCGTATTGCGACGAATTGCCACGTTGTCGCAGTGTCTGTA
CTGTGGGTTAATGTCTGTGATCGCCGTCGTGAGTTCGTGTCATCCGCGCATGATTCAGATGGTCCTGGAG
ATCGTTGCTTGTACCGGCTGTTTGTGGCTCTACCAGCCAACGCACTTTTGACCACAGGGTCTCACGTTAT
GCCGTCTCATCAGCTTCTCTAGAAGTCGAATTCGGGATAGGGGAGACAAGAACCTGTCACTTCTCGTTTA
ATATCTTTAATCGCATCATCTATAGTTCCTAATTCTGCATTCCTAACACTGTAGCCTATCCAGCAAAATC
ATTCCCATTTTCTCTTTATATGTGCCTAGATTTTAAAATTTTGCTTAAGATGATTTACATTGAGGGGGGA
AACTTGCTTTATCCGCTCCTCCAATTGATTCAAGAAGTATGGGCGCTGACCTACCATCTCAATTTCTTGT
TTCACTCGGGAATTGTCACTGAGATAGTAAATGTCTGGAGAATCCTTTGCAACAGGAGATTTCAAATTTA
TATTCTTTGTGTTCGCATTCGCTTCCCGTCTGTTACTCGTTCCCTTACCATTCTATTATGCATTGCAGGT
CTGCCAAGTAAAAAAAAAAATACCTTGGTGTACACACCACCCATACATTATCTGACAAGGAAACAAAAGT
AATGACAGTAAATTGAAGAACTTGTGATGAGCCAAAAAGAAGAATGTGTGCGGCCGCACGGTTATCCACA
GAATCAGGGGATAACGCAGGAAAGAACATGTGAGCAAAAGGCCAGCAAAAGGCCAGGAACCGTAAAAAGG
CCGCGTTGCTGGCGTTTTTCCATAGGCTCCGCCCCCCTGACGAGCATCACAAAAATCGACGCTCAAGTCA
GAGGTGGCGAAACCCGACAGGACTATAAAGATACCAGGCGTTTCCCCCTGGAAGCTCCCTCGTGCGCTCT
CCTGTTCCGACCCTGCCGCTTACCGGATACCTGTCCGCCTTTCTCCCTTCGGGAAGCGTGGCGCTTTCTC
ATAGCTCACGCTGTAGGTATCTCAGTTCGGTGTAGGTCGTTCGCTCCAAGCTGGGCTGTGTGCACGAACC
CCCCGTTCAGCCCGACCGCTGCGCCTTATCCGGTAACTATCGTCTTGAGTCCAACCCGGTAAGACACGAC
TTATCGCCACTGGCAGCAGCCACTGGTAACAGGATTAGCAGAGCGAGGTATGTAGGCGGTGCTACAGAGT
TCTTGAAGTGGTGGCCTAACTACGGCTACACTAGAAGAACAGTATTTGGTATCTGCGCTCTGCTGAAGCC
AGTTACCTTCGGAAAAAGAGTTGGTAGCTCTTGATCCGGCAAACAAACCACCGCTGGTAGCGGTGGTTTT
TTTGTTTGCAAGCAGCAGATTACGCGCAGAAAAAAAGGATCTCAAGAAGATCCTTTGATCTTTTCTACGG
GGTCTGACGCTCAGTGGAACGAAAACTCACGTTAAGGGATTTTGGTCATGACTGATCCTTCAACTCAGCA
AAAGTTCGATTTATTCAACAAAGCCACGTTGTGTCTCAAAATCTCTGATGTTACATTGCACAAGATAAAA
ATATATCATCATGAACAATAAAACTGTCTGCTTACATAAACAGTAATACAAGGGGTGTTATGAGCCATAT
TCAACGGGAAACGTCTTGCTCCAGGCCGCGATTAAATTCCAACATGGATGCTGATTTATATGGGTATAAA
TGGGCTCGCGATAATGTCGGGCAATCAGGTGCGACAATCTATCGATTGTATGGGAAGCCCGATGCGCCAG
AGTTGTTTCTGAAACATGGCAAAGGTAGCGTTGCCAATGATGTTACAGATGAGATGGTCAGACTAAACTG
GCTGACGGAATTTATGCCTCTTCCGACCATCAAGCATTTTATCCGTACTCCTGATGATGCATGGTTACTC
ACCACTGCGATCCCCGGGAAAACAGCATTCCAGGTATTAGAAGAATATCCTGATTCAGGTGAAAATATTG
TTGATGCGCTGGCAGTGTTCCTGCGCCGGTTGCATTCGATTCCTGTTTGTAATTGTCCTTTTAACAGCGA
TCGCGTATTTCGCCTCGCTCAGGCGCAATCACGAATGAATAACGGTTTGGTTGATGCGAGTGATTTTGAT
GACGAGCGTAATGGCTGGCCTGTTGAACAAGTCTGGAAAGAAATGCATAAGCTTTTGCCATTCTCACCGG
ATTCAGTCGTCACTCATGGTGATTTCTCACTTGATAACCTTATTTTTGACGAGGGGAAATTAATAGGTTG
TATTGATGTTGGACGAGTCGGAATCGCAGACCGATACCAGGATCTTGCCATCCTATGGAACTGCCTCGGT
GAGTTTTCTCCTTCATTACAGAAACGGCTTTTTCAAAAATATGGTATTGATAATCCTGATATGAATAAAT
TGCAGTTTCATTTGATGCTCGATGAGTTTTTCTAATCAGAATTGGTTAATTGGTTGTAACACGCGGCCGC
TTTCGTCACATGTTCAACTAAATTCCAAACAGTTGAACTTTTTGTTCTACTGATCTTGTAATTCATGCTT
CCTTCTATGCAACACGCCATACTAATTTAGTAGAATGAACAGTAACTGGTGAACGATGACTCTGTAGTAG
AATACTATAAAAAGGTGGCATCGTATAAAGGTGCCTTCTTTGACCCTTGGCAGGTAGGGCGGCAACGGCA
CAATGATATTTTATTTAACAAAAAGATACGCTAACACCGCATCTGAACACGTAATACTACTATATGACTT
GGAACAAATGGCTAATCAATAATCACATATGTTCGACCGCCGCAGGAAAAGAGAAAAGAAAGCAGTTTCT
ACAAGCAAGAACTTGGAAATACAGACAAACCTCCAGTACTTTATTAGGATTGTCCATTCCTCACCCAGAT
ATGTTAAATTCGATACCAATGTGTTTTGATTCACGCGCAGAAAGAAGGACTTTCCCTGCTCTGCTCGGCA
AAAACATACACGTTGTCGACCGA
Features (pLannotate 1.2.2; 7 found; start..end, strand, type, name):
    451..1146    -  CDS            mScarlet: mScarlet is a basic (constitutively fluorescent) red fluorescent protein published in 2016, derived from synthetic construct. It has moderate acid sensitivity.
   1172..1199    -  promoter       GAP promoter (fragment): S. cerevisiae TDH3; promoter for glyceraldehyde-3-phosphate dehydrogenase
   1627..1654    -  terminator     T7Te terminator: phage T7 early transcription terminator
   1670..1741    -  terminator     rrnB T1 terminator: transcription terminator T1 from the E. coli rrnB gene
   1753..2448    -  CDS            mScarlet: mScarlet is a basic (constitutively fluorescent) red fluorescent protein published in 2016, derived from synthetic construct. It has moderate acid sensitivity.
   3447..4035    -  rep_origin     ori: high-copy-number ColE1/pMB1/pBR322/pUC origin of replication
   4260..5075    +  CDS            KanR: aminoglycoside phosphotransferase; aph(3')-Ia; confers resistance to kanamycin in bacteria or G418 (Geneticin®) in eukaryotes
