[The description below was written by a language model from this plasmid's Addgene catalogue record and pLannotate feature annotations shown in this document.]
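Description:
pMYT076 is an empty-backbone yeast integration vector built on pYTK090 and intended for use with the Dueber Yeast Toolkit (YTK) and the Ellis Multiplex Yeast Toolkit (MYT) modular cloning systems. It is designed for markerless integration at the Int.2 locus of Saccharomyces cerevisiae, meaning that assembled cassettes are delivered to the genome without a co-integrated yeast selection marker. Consistent with this, the feature table shows no yeast auxotrophic or drug marker and no yeast replication origin. In E. coli the plasmid is maintained by a high-copy ColE1/pUC-type origin and selected with kanamycin through the KanR (aph(3')-Ia) gene.

No insert is recorded. The annotation instead detects two red fluorescent protein coding sequences called as mScarlet, both on the reverse strand. One is followed by the bacterial rrnB T1 and T7Te terminators and fits the depositor's note that the plasmid expresses RFP in E. coli. In MoClo-style vectors such a cassette usually serves as a visual dropout marker that is replaced during Golden Gate assembly, so correct clones can be told from red parental colonies, although the record does not explicitly state this role. The second copy lies next to a short fragment matching the yeast TDH3 (GAP) promoter, which suggests a yeast-expressed reporter, but its function is not stated. The Int.2 homology arms and the Type IIS assembly sites expected in such a vector are not annotated in the automated feature list, which leaves much of the 5.6 kb sequence unannotated. The depositor also notes that plasmid yield can decline with repeated passaging.
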