Addgene plasmid #180729: pMYT076
Purpose: (Empty Backbone) Markerless yeast integration Vector at Int.2 locus to used in the Dueber YTK and Ellis MYT systems
Depositing lab: Tom Ellis. Depositing organization: Imperial College London. Publication: A Multiplex MoClo Toolkit for Extensive and Flexible Engineering of Saccharomyces cerevisiae. Shaw WM, Khalil AS, Ellis T. ACS Synth Biol. 2023 Nov 6. doi: 10.1021/acssynbio.3c00423. PubMed 37930278.
Backbone
  Vector backbone: pYTK090
  Backbone manufacturer: John Dueber
  Vector type: Synthetic Biology
Growth in bacteria
  Bacterial resistance: Kanamycin, 50 μg/mL
  Growth temperature: 37°C
  Growth strain: DH5alpha
  Copy number: High Copy
Gene/Insert
  Gene/Insert name: None
Terms and licenses: Academic/Nonprofit Terms; Industry Terms: Not Available to Industry
Depositor comments: RFP expression in E. coli. Plasmid yields may drop after multiple passages or delayed miniprepping after the culture has saturated. We suggest streaking onto solid media to pick fresh colonies every time.
How to cite: pMYT076 was a gift from Tom Ellis (Addgene plasmid # 180729 ; http://n2t.net/addgene:180729 ; RRID:Addgene_180729)
